>Addgene plasmid #171547 | pGEX-4T-1-Xlrbpa | addgene full sequence | sequence record 339624 | Addgene NGS Result
GGATCTAGGTGAAGATCCTTTTTGATAATCTCATGACCAAAATCCCTTAACGTGAGTTTTCGTTCCACTG
AGCGTCAGACCCCGTAGAAAAGATCAAAGGATCTTCTTGAGATCCTTTTTTTCTGCGCGTAATCTGCTGC
TTGCAAACAAAAAAACCACCGCTACCAGCGGTGGTTTGTTTGCCGGATCAAGAGCTACCAACTCTTTTTC
CGAAGGTAACTGGCTTCAGCAGAGCGCAGATACCAAATACTGTCCTTCTAGTGTAGCCGTAGTTAGGCCA
CCACTTCAAGAACTCTGTAGCACCGCCTACATACCTCGCTCTGCTAATCCTGTTACCAGTGGCTGCTGCC
AGTGGCGATAAGTCGTGTCTTACCGGGTTGGACTCAAGACGATAGTTACCGGATAAGGCGCAGCGGTCGG
GCTGAACGGGGGGTTCGTGCACACAGCCCAGCTTGGAGCGAACGACCTACACCGAACTGAGATACCTACA
GCGTGAGCTATGAGAAAGCGCCACGCTTCCCGAAGGGAGAAAGGCGGACAGGTATCCGGTAAGCGGCAGG
GTCGGAACAGGAGAGCGCACGAGGGAGCTTCCAGGGGGAAACGCCTGGTATCTTTATAGTCCTGTCGGGT
TTCGCCACCTCTGACTTGAGCGTCGATTTTTGTGATGCTCGTCAGGGGGGCGGAGCCTATGGAAAAACGC
CAGCAACGCGGCCTTTTTACGGTTCCTGGCCTTTTGCTGGCCTTTTGCTCACATGTTCTTTCCTGCGTTA
TCCCCTGATTCTGTGGATAACCGTATTACCGCCTTTGAGTGAGCTGATACCGCTCGCCGCAGCCGAACGA
CCGAGCGCAGCGAGTCAGTGAGCGAGGAAGCGGAAGAGCGCCTGATGCGGTATTTTCTCCTTACGCATCT
GTGCGGTATTTCACACCGCATAAATTCCGACACCATCGAATGGCGCAAAACCTTTCGCGGTATGGCATGA
TAGCGCCCGGAAGAGAGTCAATTCAGGGTGGTGAATGTGAAACCAGTAACGTTATACGATGTCGCAGAGT
ATGCCGGTGTCTCTTATCAGACCGTTTCCCGCGTGGTGAACCAGGCCAGCCACGTTTCTGCGAAAACGCG
GGAAAAAGTGGAAGCGGCGATGGCGGAGCTGAATTACATTCCCAACCGCGTGGCACAACAACTGGCGGGC
AAACAGTCGTTGCTGATTGGCGTTGCCACCTCCAGTCTGGCCCTGCACGCGCCGTCGCAAATTGTCGCGG
CGATTAAATCTCGCGCCGATCAACTGGGTGCCAGCGTGGTGGTGTCGATGGTAGAACGAAGCGGCGTCGA
AGCCTGTAAAGCGGCGGTGCACAATCTTCTCGCGCAACGCGTCAGTGGGCTGATCATTAACTATCCGCTG
GATGACCAGGATGCCATTGCTGTGGAAGCTGCCTGCACTAATGTTCCGGCGTTATTTCTTGATGTCTCTG
ACCAGACACCCATCAACAGTATTATTTTCTCCCATGAAGACGGTACGCGACTGGGCGTGGAGCATCTGGT
CGCATTGGGTCACCAGCAAATCGCGCTGTTAGCGGGCCCATTAAGTTCTGTCTCGGCGCGTCTGCGTCTG
GCTGGCTGGCATAAATATCTCACTCGCAATCAAATTCAGCCGATAGCGGAACGGGAAGGCGACTGGAGTG
CCATGTCCGGTTTTCAACAAACCATGCAAATGCTGAATGAGGGCATCGTTCCCACTGCGATGCTGGTTGC
CAACGATCAGATGGCGCTGGGCGCAATGCGCGCCATTACCGAGTCCGGGCTGCGCGTTGGTGCGGATATC
TCGGTAGTGGGATACGACGATACCGAAGACAGCTCATGTTATATCCCGCCGTTAACCACCATCAAACAGG
ATTTTCGCCTGCTGGGGCAAACCAGCGTGGACCGCTTGCTGCAACTCTCTCAGGGCCAGGCGGTGAAGGG
CAATCAGCTGTTGCCCGTCTCACTGGTGAAAAGAAAAACCACCCTGGCGCCCAATACGCAAACCGCCTCT
CCCCGCGCGTTGGCCGATTCATTAATGCAGCTGGCACGACAGGTTTCCCGACTGGAAAGCGGGCAGTGAG
CGCAACGCAATTAATGTAAGTTAGCTCACTCATTAGGCACCCCAGGCTTTACACTTTATGCTTCCGGCTC
GTATGTTGTGTGGAATTGTGAGCGGATAACAATTTCACACAGGAAACAGCTATGACCATGATTACGGATT
CACTGGCCGTCGTTTTACAACGTCGTGACTGGGAAAACCCTGGCGTTACCCAACTTAATCGCCTTGCAGC
ACATCCCCCTTTCGCCAGCTGGCGTAATAGCGAAGAGGCCCGCACCGATCGCCCTTCCCAACAGTTGCGC
AGCCTGAATGGCGAATGGCGCTTTGCCTGGTTTCCGGCACCAGAAGCGGTGCCGGAAAGCTGGCTGGAGT
GCGATCTTCCTGAGGCCGATACTGTCGTCGTCCCCTCAAACTGGCAGATGCACGGTTACGATGCGCCCAT
CTACACCAACGTGACCTATCCCATTACGGTCAATCCGCCGTTTGTTCCCACGGAGAATCCGACGGGTTGT
TACTCGCTCACATTTAATGTTGATGAAAGCTGGCTACAGGAAGGCCAGACGCGAATTATTTTTGATGGCG
TTGGAATTAGCTTATCGACTGCACGGTGCACCAATGCTTCTGGCGTCAGGCAGCCATCGGAAGCTGTGGT
ATGGCTGTGCAGGTCGTAAATCACTGCATAATTCGTGTCGCTCAAGGCGCACTCCCGTTCTGGATAATGT
TTTTTGCGCCGACATCATAACGGTTCTGGCAAATATTCTGAAATGAGCTGTTGACAATTAATCATCGGCT
CGTATAATGTGTGGAATTGTGAGCGGATAACAATTTCACACAGGAAACAGTATTCATGTCCCCTATACTA
GGTTATTGGAAAATTAAGGGCCTTGTGCAACCCACTCGACTTCTTTTGGAATATCTTGAAGAAAAATATG
AAGAGCATTTGTATGAGCGCGATGAAGGTGATAAATGGCGAAACAAAAAGTTTGAATTGGGTTTGGAGTT
TCCCAATCTTCCTTATTATATTGATGGTGATGTTAAATTAACACAGTCTATGGCCATCATACGTTATATA
GCTGACAAGCACAACATGTTGGGTGGTTGTCCAAAAGAGCGTGCAGAGATTTCAATGCTTGAAGGAGCGG
TTTTGGATATTAGATACGGTGTTTCGAGAATTGCATATAGTAAAGACTTTGAAACTCTCAAAGTTGATTT
TCTTAGCAAGCTACCTGAAATGCTGAAAATGTTCGAAGATCGTTTATGTCATAAAACATATTTAAATGGT
GATCATGTAACCCATCCTGACTTCATGTTGTATGACGCTCTTGATGTTGTTTTATACATGGACCCAATGT
GCCTGGATGCGTTCCCAAAATTAGTTTGTTTTAAAAAACGTATTGAAGCTATCCCACAAATTGATAAGTA
CTTGAAATCCAGCAAGTATATAGCATGGCCTTTGCAGGGCTGGCAAGCCACGTTTGGTGGTGGCGACCAT
CCTCCAAAATCGGATCTGGTTCCGCGTGGATCCATGCAGGAAAATCCTGTTGGCTCACTACAGGAATTAG
CTGTGCAAAAAGGATGGCGCCTCCCAGAATATACCGTGGCACAAGAGTCTGGCCCTCCTCACAAGAGAGA
ATTCACCATAACTTGCCGTGTGGAAACCTTTGTAGAAACTGGATCGGGAACCTCTAAACAAGTGGCTAAA
AGGGTTGCTGCAGAGAAACTCCTTACCAAATTTAAGACCATTTCAACTGATAATATACCTCTGAACAAGC
TGTAACTCGAGCGGCCGCATCGTGACTGACTGACGATCTGCCTCGCGCGTTTCGGTGATGACGGTGAAAA
CCTCTGACACATGCAGCTCCCGGAGACGGTCACAGCTTGTCTGTAAGCGGATGCCGGGAGCAGACAAGCC
CGTCAGGGCGCGTCAGCGGGTGTTGGCGGGTGTCGGGGCGCAGCCATGACCCAGTCACGTAGCGATAGCG
GAGTGTATAATTCTTGAAGACGAAAGGGCCTCGTGATACGCCTATTTTTATAGGTTAATGTCATGATAAT
AATGGTTTCTTAGACGTCAGGTGGCACTTTTCGGGGAAATGTGCGCGGAACCCCTATTTGTTTATTTTTC
TAAATACATTCAAATATGTATCCGCTCATGAGACAATAACCCTGATAAATGCTTCAATAATATTGAAAAA
GGAAGAGTATGAGTATTCAACATTTCCGTGTCGCCCTTATTCCCTTTTTTGCGGCATTTTGCCTTCCTGT
TTTTGCTCACCCAGAAACGCTGGTGAAAGTAAAAGATGCTGAAGATCAGTTGGGTGCACGAGTGGGTTAC
ATCGAACTGGATCTCAACAGCGGTAAGATCCTTGAGAGTTTTCGCCCCGAAGAACGTTTTCCAATGATGA
GCACTTTTAAAGTTCTGCTATGTGGCGCGGTATTATCCCGTGTTGACGCCGGGCAAGAGCAACTCGGTCG
CCGCATACACTATTCTCAGAATGACTTGGTTGAGTACTCACCAGTCACAGAAAAGCATCTTACGGATGGC
ATGACAGTAAGAGAATTATGCAGTGCTGCCATAACCATGAGTGATAACACTGCGGCCAACTTACTTCTGA
CAACGATCGGAGGACCGAAGGAGCTAACCGCTTTTTTGCACAACATGGGGGATCATGTAACTCGCCTTGA
TCGTTGGGAACCGGAGCTGAATGAAGCCATACCAAACGACGAGCGTGACACCACGATGCCTGCAGCAATG
GCAACAACGTTGCGCAAACTATTAACTGGCGAACTACTTACTCTAGCTTCCCGGCAACAATTAATAGACT
GGATGGAGGCGGATAAAGTTGCAGGACCACTTCTGCGCTCGGCCCTTCCGGCTGGCTGGTTTATTGCTGA
TAAATCTGGAGCCGGTGAGCGTGGGTCTCGCGGTATCATTGCAGCACTGGGGCCAGATGGTAAGCCCTCC
CGTATCGTAGTTATCTACACGACGGGGAGTCAGGCAACTATGGATGAACGAAATAGACAGATCGCTGAGA
TAGGTGCCTCACTGATTAAGCATTGGTAACTGTCAGACCAAGTTTACTCATATATACTTTAGATTGATTT
AAAACTTCATTTTTAATTTAAAA
Features (pLannotate 1.2.2; 17 found; start..end, strand, type, name):
    107..695     +  rep_origin     ori: high-copy-number ColE1/pMB1/pBR322/pUC origin of replication
    881..932     -  misc_feature   bom (fragment): basis of mobility region from pBR322
    939..1016    +  promoter       lacI promoter: lacI
   1017..2099    +  CDS            lacI: lac repressor; lacI; The lac repressor binds to the lac operator to inhibit transcription in E. coli. This inhibition can be relieved by adding lactose or isopropyl-β-D-thiogalactopyranoside (IPTG).
   2112..2133    +  protein_bind   CAP binding site: CAP binding activates transcription in the presence of cAMP. E. coli catabolite activator protein
   2148..2178    +  promoter       lac promoter: promoter for the E. coli lac operon
   2186..2202    +  protein_bind   lac operator: The lac repressor binds to the lac operator to inhibit transcription in E. coli. This inhibition can be relieved by adding lactose or isopropyl-β-D-thiogalactopyranoside (IPTG). lac repressor encoded by lacI
   2222..2395    +  CDS            lacZα: LacZα fragment of β-galactosidase; lacZ fragment
   2659..2775    -  CDS            yciV (fragment): RNAAM_ECOLI - Also known as trpH From Escherichia coli (strain K12).
   2851..2879    +  promoter       tac promoter: strong E. coli promoter; hybrid between the trp and lac UV5 promoters
   2887..2903    +  protein_bind   lac operator: The lac repressor binds to the lac operator to inhibit transcription in E. coli. This inhibition can be relieved by adding lactose or isopropyl-β-D-thiogalactopyranoside (IPTG). lac repressor encoded by lacI
   2926..3579    +  CDS            GST26_SCHJA: Experimental evidence at protein level: Swiss-Prot protein existence level 1. GST isoenzymes appear to play a central role in the parasite detoxification system. Other functions are also suspected including a role in increasing the solubility of haematin in the parasite gut. From Schistosoma japonicum (Blood fluke).
   3592..3852    +  CDS            prkra-b (fragment): PRKAB_XENLA - Also known as rbpa. Experimental evidence at protein level: Swiss-Prot protein existence level 1. Activates eif2ak2/pkr in the absence of double-stranded RNA (dsRNA), leading to phosphorylation of eif2s1/efi2-alpha and inhibition of translation and induction of apoptosis. Required for siRNA production by dicer1 and for subsequent siRNA-mediated post- transcriptional gene silencing. Does not seem to be required for processing of pre-miRNA to miRNA by dicer1 (By similarity). From Xenopus laevis (African clawed frog).
   3888..3927    +  CDS            rop (fragment): Rop protein, which maintains plasmids at low copy number; rop
   4029..4069    +  misc_feature   bom (fragment): basis of mobility region from pBR322
   4174..4278    +  promoter       AmpR promoter: bla
   4279..5139    +  CDS            AmpR: β-lactamase; bla; confers resistance to ampicillin, carbenicillin, and related antibiotics
