[The description below was written by a language model from this plasmid's Addgene catalogue record and pLannotate feature annotations shown in this document.]
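Description:
pGEX-4T-1-Xlrbpa is a bacterial expression plasmid built on the pGEX-4T-1 backbone for producing a glutathione S-transferase (GST) fusion protein in E. coli. It replicates from a ColE1/pMB1-type origin and is selected with ampicillin through the β-lactamase (AmpR) gene and its own promoter. The catalogue lists it as low copy, although the annotation software labels the origin generically as high copy, and only short fragments of rop and of the pBR322 bom region are detected. The 5.2 kb sequenced record also carries a lacI gene under its native promoter, along with a lac promoter/operator and lacZα remnant that are typical of this backbone.

The expression cassette consists of the IPTG-inducible tac promoter followed by a lac operator, which is kept repressed by the plasmid-encoded lac repressor until induction. This drives the Schistosoma japonicum GST coding sequence, followed a few codons downstream by a fragment of roughly 260 bp matching Xenopus laevis prkra (also known as rbpa or Xlrbpa). According to the record, this insert encodes residues M120 to L202 of the Xlrbpa-2 protein. Xlrbpa is a double-stranded RNA-binding protein, related to the PKR activator PACT. The insert was introduced by restriction cloning, but the sites used are not recorded, and no protease cleavage site in the short linker between GST and the insert is annotated.

The GST tag allows affinity purification of the recombinant fragment on glutathione resin. Given the associated study on how extending the L1 region affects canonical double-stranded RNA-binding domains, the plasmid is presumably used to produce this domain-sized fragment for in vitro analysis, although the record does not specify the assays.
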