Addgene plasmid #171547: pGEX-4T-1-Xlrbpa
Purpose: Encoding part of the Xenopus Xlrbpa-2 protein from M120 to L202
Depositing lab: Yan Zeng. Depositing organization: Nanjing Agricultural University. Publication: Extending the L1 region in canonical double-stranded RNA-binding domains impairs their functions. Zhang X, Li P, Zhong H, Yang F, Liu F, Yedid G, Zeng Y. Acta Biochim Biophys Sin (Shanghai). 2021 Mar 26;53(4):463-471. doi: 10.1093/abbs/gmab014. PubMed 33751023.
Backbone
  Vector backbone: pGEX-4T-1
  Vector type: Bacterial Expression
Growth in bacteria
  Bacterial resistance: Ampicillin, 100 μg/mL
  Growth temperature: 37°C
  Growth strain: DH5alpha
  Copy number: Low Copy
Gene/Insert
  Gene/Insert name: Xlrbpa
  Species: X. laevis (frog)
  Entrez Gene: prkra.L (a.k.a. XELAEV_18044753mg, dyt16, pact, prkra, prkra-a, prkra-b, rax, rbpa)
  Cloning method: Restriction Enzyme; 5′ cloning site Unknown (unknown if destroyed)
Terms and licenses: Academic/Nonprofit Terms; Industry Terms: Not Available to Industry
How to cite: pGEX-4T-1-Xlrbpa was a gift from Yan Zeng (Addgene plasmid # 171547 ; http://n2t.net/addgene:171547 ; RRID:Addgene_171547)
